Addgene plasmid #21170: pGL3-Control-E2F-3'UTR-WT
Depositing lab: Joshua Mendell. Depositing organization: Johns Hopkins University and School of Medicine. Publication: c-Myc-regulated microRNAs modulate E2F1 expression. O'Donnell KA, Wentzel EA, Zeller KI, Dang CV, Mendell JT. Nature. 2005 Jun 9. 435(7043):839-43. 10.1038/nature03677 PubMed 15944709.
Backbone
  Vector backbone: pGL3-Control
  Backbone manufacturer: Promega
  Backbone size w/o insert (bp): 5256
  Vector type: Mammalian Expression, Luciferase
Growth in bacteria
  Bacterial resistance: Ampicillin, 100 μg/mL
  Growth temperature: 37°C
  Growth strain: DH5alpha
  Copy number: High Copy
Gene/Insert
  Gene/Insert name: E2F transcription factor 1 (alt name: E2F 3'UTR WT)
  Species: H. sapiens (human)
  Insert size (bp): 649
  Entrez Gene: E2F1 (a.k.a. E2F-1, RBAP1, RBBP3, RBP3)
  Cloning method: Restriction Enzyme; 5′ cloning site XbaI (unknown if destroyed); 3′ cloning site XbaI (unknown if destroyed)
  Sequencing primers: 5′ GL2sequencing2
Terms and licenses: Academic/Nonprofit Terms; Industry Terms: Not Available to Industry
How to cite: pGL3-Control-E2F-3'UTR-WT was a gift from Joshua Mendell (Addgene plasmid # 21170 ; http://n2t.net/addgene:21170 ; RRID:Addgene_21170)
