[The description below was written by a language model from this plasmid's Addgene catalogue record and pLannotate feature annotations shown in this document.]
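Description:
pGL3-Control-E2F-3'UTR-WT is a mammalian luciferase reporter plasmid built on the Promega pGL3-Control backbone, designed to test post-transcriptional regulation acting through the 3' untranslated region of human E2F1. It is maintained in E. coli as a high-copy plasmid through a ColE1/pUC-type origin and selected with ampicillin via the β-lactamase gene and its native promoter. An f1 phage origin is also present, which permits single-stranded DNA production. The annotated sequence record is 5,911 nt, consistent with the 5,256 bp backbone plus the 649 bp insert.

The reporter unit consists of the SV40 early promoter driving the luc+ version of firefly luciferase, followed by an SV40 late-region polyadenylation signal and an SV40 enhancer element, which the annotation software labels as a partial SV40 promoter alongside small large T antigen, lacZα and TcR fragments that are backbone remnants rather than functional genes. Upstream of the promoter, a synthetic poly(A) signal and a transcriptional pause site from the human α2 globin gene limit read-through transcription from the backbone that would otherwise raise background signal. The wild-type E2F1 3'UTR fragment was cloned into the XbaI site. It is not annotated in the feature table, but the unannotated gap between the end of the luciferase coding sequence and the SV40 poly(A) signal matches its expected position, so that the UTR becomes part of the luciferase transcript.

Because promoter and enhancer give strong constitutive expression, changes in luciferase output reflect effects mediated by the UTR. The associated publication concerns c-Myc-regulated microRNAs that modulate E2F1 expression, so the construct presumably serves as the wild-type reporter for microRNA targeting of this UTR in transfected mammalian cells.
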