Features (pLannotate 1.2.2; 13 found; start..end, strand, type, name):
      1..429     +  rep_origin     f1 ori (sequence partly withheld): f1 bacteriophage origin of replication; arrow indicates direction of (+) strand synthesis
    461..528     -  CDS            lacZα (fragment): LacZα fragment of β-galactosidase; lacZ fragment
    587..635     +  polyA_signal   poly(A) signal: synthetic polyadenylation signal
    649..740     +  misc_feature   pause site: RNA polymerase II transcriptional pause signal from the human α2 globin gene
    795..991     +  promoter       SV40 promoter: SV40 early promoter
   1027..2679    +  CDS            luciferase: firefly luciferase; luc+; enhanced luc+ version of the luciferase gene
   3375..3496    -  polyA_signal   SV40 poly(A) signal: SV40 polyadenylation signal
   3519..3587    -  CDS            large T antigen (fragment): large T antigen from SV40 (simian virus 40)
   3609..3843    -  promoter       SV40 promoter (fragment): SV40 enhancer and early promoter
   3849..3981    +  CDS            TcR (fragment): tetracycline efflux protein; tet; confers resistance to tetracycline
   4161..4749    -  rep_origin     ori: high-copy-number ColE1/pMB1/pBR322/pUC origin of replication
   4920..5780    -  CDS            AmpR: β-lactamase; bla; confers resistance to ampicillin, carbenicillin, and related antibiotics
   5781..5885    -  promoter       AmpR promoter: bla
>Addgene plasmid #21170 | pGL3-Control-E2F-3'UTR-WT | addgene full sequence | sequence record 322827 | Addgene NGS Result
[124 nt withheld, positions 1-124]
C
[91 nt withheld, positions 126-216]
A
[49 nt withheld, positions 218-266]
CCTTTGACGTTGGAGTCCACGTTCTTT
[37 nt withheld, positions 294-330]
ACCCTATCTCGGTCTATTCTTTTGATTTATAAGGGATTTTGCCGATTTCGGCCTATTGGTTAAAAAATGA
GCTGATTTAACAAAAATTTAACGCGAATTTTAACAAAATATTAACGCTTACAATTTGCCATTCGCCATTC
AGGCTGCGCAACTGTTGGGAAGGGCGATCGGTGCGGGCCTCTTCGCTATTACGCCAGCCCAAGCTACCAT
GATAAGTAAGTAATATTAAGGTACGGGAGGTACTTGGAGCGGCCGCAATAAAATATCTTTATTTTCATTA
CATCTGTGTGTTGGTTTTTTGTGTGAATCGATAGTACTAACATACGCTCTCCATCAAAACAAAACGAAAC
AAAACAAACTAGCAAAATAGGCTGTCCCCAGTGCAAGTGCAGGTGCCAGAACATTTCTCTATCGATAGGT
ACCGAGCTCTTACGCGTGCTAGCCCGGGCTCGAGATCTGCGATCTGCATCTCAATTAGTCAGCAACCATA
GTCCCGCCCCTAACTCCGCCCATCCCGCCCCTAACTCCGCCCAGTTCCGCCCATTCTCCGCCCCATCGCT
GACTAATTTTTTTTATTTATGCAGAGGCCGAGGCCGCCTCGGCCTCTGAGCTATTCCAGAAGTAGTGAGG
AGGCTTTTTTGGAGGCCTAGGCTTTTGCAAAAAGCTTGGCATTCCGGTACTGTTGGTAAAGCCACCATGG
AAGACGCCAAAAACATAAAGAAAGGCCCGGCGCCATTCTATCCGCTGGAAGATGGAACCGCTGGAGAGCA
ACTGCATAAGGCTATGAAGAGATACGCCCTGGTTCCTGGAACAATTGCTTTTACAGATGCACATATCGAG
GTGGACATCACTTACGCTGAGTACTTCGAAATGTCCGTTCGGTTGGCAGAAGCTATGAAACGATATGGGC
TGAATACAAATCACAGAATCGTCGTATGCAGTGAAAACTCTCTTCAATTCTTTATGCCGGTGTTGGGCGC
GTTATTTATCGGAGTTGCAGTTGCGCCCGCGAACGACATTTATAATGAACGTGAATTGCTCAACAGTATG
GGCATTTCGCAGCCTACCGTGGTGTTCGTTTCCAAAAAGGGGTTGCAAAAAATTTTGAACGTGCAAAAAA
AGCTCCCAATCATCCAAAAAATTATTATCATGGATTCTAAAACGGATTACCAGGGATTTCAGTCGATGTA
CACGTTCGTCACATCTCATCTACCTCCCGGTTTTAATGAATACGATTTTGTGCCAGAGTCCTTCGATAGG
GACAAGACAATTGCACTGATCATGAACTCCTCTGGATCTACTGGTCTGCCTAAAGGTGTCGCTCTGCCTC
ATAGAACTGCCTGCGTGAGATTCTCGCATGCCAGAGATCCTATTTTTGGCAATCAAATCATTCCGGATAC
TGCGATTTTAAGTGTTGTTCCATTCCATCACGGTTTTGGAATGTTTACTACACTCGGATATTTGATATGT
GGATTTCGAGTCGTCTTAATGTATAGATTTGAAGAAGAGCTGTTTCTGAGGAGCCTTCAGGATTACAAGA
TTCAAAGTGCGCTGCTGGTGCCAACCCTATTCTCCTTCTTCGCCAAAAGCACTCTGATTGACAAATACGA
TTTATCTAATTTACACGAAATTGCTTCTGGTGGCGCTCCCCTCTCTAAGGAAGTCGGGGAAGCGGTTGCC
AAGAGGTTCCATCTGCCAGGTATCAGGCAAGGATATGGGCTCACTGAGACTACATCAGCTATTCTGATTA
CACCCGAGGGGGATGATAAACCGGGCGCGGTCGGTAAAGTTGTTCCATTTTTTGAAGCGAAGGTTGTGGA
TCTGGATACCGGGAAAACGCTGGGCGTTAATCAAAGAGGCGAACTGTGTGTGAGAGGTCCTATGATTATG
TCCGGTTATGTAAACAATCCGGAAGCGACCAACGCCTTGATTGACAAGGATGGATGGCTACATTCTGGAG
ACATAGCTTACTGGGACGAAGACGAACACTTCTTCATCGTTGACCGCCTGAAGTCTCTGATTAAGTACAA
AGGCTATCAGGTGGCTCCCGCTGAATTGGAATCCATCTTGCTCCAACACCCCAACATCTTCGACGCAGGT
GTCGCAGGTCTTCCCGACGATGACGCCGGTGAACTTCCCGCCGCCGTTGTTGTTTTGGAGCACGGAAAGA
CGATGACGGAAAAAGAGATCGTGGATTACGTCGCCAGTCAAGTAACAACCGCGAAAAAGTTGCGCGGAGG
AGTTGTGTTTGTGGACGAAGTACCGAAAGGTCTTACCGGAAAACTCGACGCAAGAAAAATCAGAGAGATC
CTCATAAAGGCCAAGAAGGGCGGAAAGATCGCCGTGTAATTCTAGATGTGTGCATGAGTCCATGTGTGCG
CGTGGGGGGGCTCTAACTGCACTTTCGGCCCTTTTGCTCTGGGGGTCCCACAAGGCCCAGGGCAGTGCCT
GCTCCCAGAATCTGGTGCTCTGACCAGGCCAGGTGGGGAGGCTTTGGCTGGCTGGGCGTGTAGGACGGTG
AGAGCACTTCTGTCTTAAAGGTTTTTTCTGATTGAAGCTTTAATGGAGCGTTATTTATTTATCGAGGCCT
CTTTGGTGAGCCTGGGGAATCAGCAAAGGGGAGGAGGGGTGTGGGGTTGATACCCCAACTCCCTCTACCC
TTGAGCAAGGGCAGGGGTCCCTGAGCTGTTCTTCTGCCCCATACTGAAGGAACTGAGGCCTGGGTGATTT
ATTTATTGGGAAAGTGAGGGAGGGAGACAGACTGACTGACAGCCATGGGTGGTCAGATGGTGGGGTGGGC
CCTCTCCAGGGGGCCAGTTCAGGGCCCCAGCTGCCCCCCAGGATGGATATGAGATGGGAGAGGTGAGTGG
GGGACCTTCACTGATGTGGGCAGGAGGGGTGGTGAAGGCCTCCCCCAGCCCAGACCCTGTGGTCCCTCCT
GCAGTGTCTGAAGCGCCTGCCTCCCCACTGCTCTGCCCCACCCTCCAATCTGCACTTTGATTTGCTCTAG
AGTCGGGGCGGCCGGCCGCTTCGAGCAGACATGATAAGATACATTGATGAGTTTGGACAAACCACAACTA
GAATGCAGTGAAAAAAATGCTTTATTTGTGAAATTTGTGATGCTATTGCTTTATTTGTAACCATTATAAG
CTGCAATAAACAAGTTAACAACAACAATTGCATTCATTTTATGTTTCAGGTTCAGGGGGAGGTGTGGGAG
GTTTTTTAAAGCAAGTAAAACCTCTACAAATGTGGTAAAATCGATAAGGATCTGAACGATGGAGCGGAGA
ATGGGCGGAACTGGGCGGAGTTAGGGGCGGGATGGGCGGAGTTAGGGGCGGGACTATGGTTGCTGACTAA
TTGAGATGCATGCTTTGCATACTTCTGCCTGCTGGGGAGCCTGGGGACTTTCCACACCTGGTTGCTGACT
AATTGAGATGCATGCTTTGCATACTTCTGCCTGCTGGGGAGCCTGGGGACTTTCCACACCCTAACTGACA
CACATTCCACAGCGGATCCGTCGACCGATGCCCTTGAGAGCCTTCAACCCAGTCAGCTCCTTCCGGTGGG
CGCGGGGCATGACTATCGTCGCCGCACTTATGACTGTCTTCTTTATCATGCAACTCGTAGGACAGGTGCC
GGCAGCGCTCTTCCGCTTCCTCGCTCACTGACTCGCTGCGCTCGGTCGTTCGGCTGCGGCGAGCGGTATC
AGCTCACTCAAAGGCGGTAATACGGTTATCCACAGAATCAGGGGATAACGCAGGAAAGAACATGTGAGCA
AAAGGCCAGCAAAAGGCCAGGAACCGTAAAAAGGCCGCGTTGCTGGCGTTTTTCCATAGGCTCCGCCCCC
CTGACGAGCATCACAAAAATCGACGCTCAAGTCAGAGGTGGCGAAACCCGACAGGACTATAAAGATACCA
GGCGTTTCCCCCTGGAAGCTCCCTCGTGCGCTCTCCTGTTCCGACCCTGCCGCTTACCGGATACCTGTCC
GCCTTTCTCCCTTCGGGAAGCGTGGCGCTTTCTCATAGCTCACGCTGTAGGTATCTCAGTTCGGTGTAGG
TCGTTCGCTCCAAGCTGGGCTGTGTGCACGAACCCCCCGTTCAGCCCGACCGCTGCGCCTTATCCGGTAA
CTATCGTCTTGAGTCCAACCCGGTAAGACACGACTTATCGCCACTGGCAGCAGCCACTGGTAACAGGATT
AGCAGAGCGAGGTATGTAGGCGGTGCTACAGAGTTCTTGAAGTGGTGGCCTAACTACGGCTACACTAGAA
GAACAGTATTTGGTATCTGCGCTCTGCTGAAGCCAGTTACCTTCGGAAAAAGAGTTGGTAGCTCTTGATC
CGGCAAACAAACCACCGCTGGTAGCGGTGGTTTTTTTGTTTGCAAGCAGCAGATTACGCGCAGAAAAAAA
GGATCTCAAGAAGATCCTTTGATCTTTTCTACGGGGTCTGACGCTCAGTGGAACGAAAACTCACGTTAAG
GGATTTTGGTCATGAGATTATCAAAAAGGATCTTCACCTAGATCCTTTTAAATTAAAAATGAAGTTTTAA
ATCAATCTAAAGTATATATGAGTAAACTTGGTCTGACAGTTACCAATGCTTAATCAGTGAGGCACCTATC
TCAGCGATCTGTCTATTTCGTTCATCCATAGTTGCCTGACTCCCCGTCGTGTAGATAACTACGATACGGG
AGGGCTTACCATCTGGCCCCAGTGCTGCAATGATACCGCGAGACCCACGCTCACCGGCTCCAGATTTATC
AGCAATAAACCAGCCAGCCGGAAGGGCCGAGCGCAGAAGTGGTCCTGCAACTTTATCCGCCTCCATCCAG
TCTATTAATTGTTGCCGGGAAGCTAGAGTAAGTAGTTCGCCAGTTAATAGTTTGCGCAACGTTGTTGCCA
TTGCTACAGGCATCGTGGTGTCACGCTCGTCGTTTGGTATGGCTTCATTCAGCTCCGGTTCCCAACGATC
AAGGCGAGTTACATGATCCCCCATGTTGTGCAAAAAAGCGGTTAGCTCCTTCGGTCCTCCGATCGTTGTC
AGAAGTAAGTTGGCCGCAGTGTTATCACTCATGGTTATGGCAGCACTGCATAATTCTCTTACTGTCATGC
CATCCGTAAGATGCTTTTCTGTGACTGGTGAGTACTCAACCAAGTCATTCTGAGAATAGTGTATGCGGCG
ACCGAGTTGCTCTTGCCCGGCGTCAATACGGGATAATACCGCGCCACATAGCAGAACTTTAAAAGTGCTC
ATCATTGGAAAACGTTCTTCGGGGCGAAAACTCTCAAGGATCTTACCGCTGTTGAGATCCAGTTCGATGT
AACCCACTCGTGCACCCAACTGATCTTCAGCATCTTTTACTTTCACCAGCGTTTCTGGGTGAGCAAAAAC
AGGAAGGCAAAATGCCGCAAAAAAGGGAATAAGGGCGACACGGAAATGTTGAATACTCATACTCTTCCTT
TTTCAATATTATTGAAGCATTTATCAGGGTTATTGTCTCATGAGCGGATACATATTTGAATGTATTTAGA
AAAATAAACAAATAGGGGTTCCGCGCACATTTCCCCGAAAAGTGCCACCTG
