>Addgene plasmid #21170 | pGL3-Control-E2F-3'UTR-WT | depositor partial sequence | sequence record 9813 | Author sequence
TGTGTGCATGAGTCCATGTGTGCGCGTGGGGGGGCTCTAACTGCACTTTCGGCCCTTTTGCTCTGGGGGT
CCCACAAGGCCCAGGGCAGTGCCTGCTCCCAGAATCTGGTGCTCTGACCAGGCCAGGTGGGGAGGCTTTG
GCTGGCTGGGCGTGTAGGACGGTGAGAGCACTTCTGTCTTAAAGGTTTTTTCTGATTGAAGCTTTAATGG
AGCGTTATTTATTTATCGAGGCCTCTTTGGTGAGCCTGGGGAATCAGCAAAGGGGAGGAGGGGTGTGGGG
TTGATACCCCAACTCCCTCTACCCTTGAGCAAGGGCAGGGGTCCCTGAGCTGTTCTTCTGCCCCATACTG
AAGGAACTGAGGCCTGGGTGATTTATTTATTGGGAAAGTGAGGGAGGGAGACAGACTGACTGACAGCCAT
GGGTGGTCAGATGGTGGGGTGGGCCCTCTCCAGGGGGCCAGTTCAGGGCCCCAGCTGCCCCCCAGGATGG
ATATGAGATGGGAGAGGTGAGTGGGGGACCTTCACTGATGTGGGCAGGAGGGGTGGTGAAGGCCTCCCCC
AGCCCAGACCCTGTGGTCCCTCCTGCAGTGTCTGAAGCGCCTGCCTCCCCACTGCTCTGCCCCACCCTCC
AATCTGCACTTTGATTTGC
