>Addgene plasmid #21170 | pGL3-Control-E2F-3'UTR-WT | addgene partial sequence | sequence record 27140 | 21170 with pGL2-Fwd
CCCCTGAACCTGAAACATAAAATGAATGCAATTGTTGTTGTTAACTTGTTTATTGCAGCTTATAATGGTT
ACAAATAAAGCAATAGCATCACAAATTTCACAAATAAAGCATTTTTTTCACTGCATTCTAGTTGTGGTTT
GTCCAAACTCATCAATGTATCTTATCATGTCTGCTCGAAGCGGCCGGCCGCCCCGACTCTAGAGCAAATC
AAAGTGCAGATTGGAGGGTGGGGCAGAGCAGTGGGGAGGCAGGCGCTTCAGACACTGCAGGAGGGACCAC
AGGGTCTGGGCTGGGGGAGGCCTTCACCACCCCTCCTGCCCACATCAGTGAAGGTCCCCCACTCACCTCT
CCCATCTCATATCCATCCTGGGGGGCAGCTGGGGCCCTGAACTGGCCCCCTGGAGAGGGCCCACCCCACC
ATCTGACCACCCATGGCTGTCAGTCAGTCTGTCTCCCTCCCTCACTTTCCCAATAAATAAATCACCCAGG
CCTCAGTTCCTTCAGTATGGGGCAGAAGAACAGCTCAGGGACCCCTGCCCTTGCTCAAGGGTAGAGGGAG
TTGGGGTATCAACCCCACACCCCTCCTCCCCTTTGCTGATTCCCCAGGCTCACCAAAGAGGCCTCGATAA
ATAAATAACGCTCCATTAAAGCTTCAATCAGAAAAAACCTTTAAGACAGAAGTGCTCTCAC
